>Addgene plasmid #31979 | pLKO-STAG2 shRNA 3782 | addgene partial sequence | sequence record 36899 | hU6-F 5'-GAGGGCCTATTTCCCATGATT-3'
AGGCTGTTAGAGAGATAATTGGAATTAATTTGACTGTAAACACAAAGATATTAGTACAAAATACGTGACG
TAGAAAGTAATAATTTCTTGGGTAGTTTGCAGTTTTAAAATTATGTTTTAAAATGGACTATCATATGCTT
ACCGTAACTTGAAAGTATTTCGATTTCTTGGCTTTATATATCTTGTGGAAAGGACGAAACACCGGCCACT
GATGTCTTACCGAAATCTCGAGATTTCGGTAAGACATCAGTGGTTTTTTGAATTCTCGACCTCGAGACAA
ATGGCAGTATTCATCCACAATTTTAAAAGAAAAGGGGGGATTGGGGGGTACAGTGCAGGGGAAAGAATAG
TAGACATAATAGCAACAGACATACAAACTAAAGAATTACAAAAACAAATTACAAAAATTCAAAATTTTCG
GGTTTATTACAGGGACAGCAGAGATCCACTTTGGCCGCGGCTCGAGGGGGTTGGGGTTGCGCCTTTTCCA
AGGCAGCCCTGGGTTTGCGCAGGGACGCGGCTGCTCTGGGCGTGGTTCCGGGAAACGCAGCGGCGCCGAC
CCTGGGTCTCGCACATTCTTCACGTCCGTTCGCAGCGTCACCCGGATCTTCGCCGCTACCCTTGTGGGCC
CCCCGGCGACGCTTCCTGCTCCGCCCCTAAGTCGGGAAGGTTCCTTGCGGTTCGCGGCGTGCCGGACGTG
ACAAACGGAAGCCGCACGTCTCACTAGTACCCTCGCAGACGGACAGCGCCAGGGAGCAATGGCAGCGCGC
CGACCGCGATGGGCTGTGGCCAATAGCGGCTGCTCAGCAGGGCGCGCCGA
