>Addgene plasmid #31979 | pLKO-STAG2 shRNA 3782 | addgene partial sequence | sequence record 131846 | hU6-F 5'-GAGGGCCTATTTCCCATGATT-3'
GGCTGTTAGAGAGATAATTGGAATTAATTTGACTGTAAACACAAAGATATTAGTACAAAATACGTGACGT
AGAAAGTAATAATTTCTTGGGTAGTTTGCAGTTTTAAAATTATGTTTTAAAATGGACTATCATATGCTTA
CCGTAACTTGAAAGTATTTCGATTTCTTGGCTTTATATATCTTGTGGAAAGGACGAAACACCGGCCACTG
ATGTCTTACCGAAATCTCGAGATTTCGGTAAGACATCAGTGGTTTTTTGAATTCTCGACCTCGAGACAAA
TGGCAGTATTCATCCACAATTTTAAAAGAAAAGGGGGGATTGGGGGGTACAGTGCAGGGGAAAGAATAGT
AGACATAATAGCAACAGACATACAAACTAAAGAATTACAAAAACAAATTACAAAAATTCAAAATTTTCGG
GTTTATTACAGGGACAGCAGAGATCCACTTTGGCCGCGGCTCGAGGGGGTTGGGGTTGCGCCTTTTCCAA
GGCAGCCCTGGGTTTGCGCAGGGACGCGGCTGCTCTGGGCGTGGTTCCGGGAAACGCAGCGGCGCCGACC
CTGGGTCTCGCACATTCTTCACGTCCGTTCGCAGCGTCACCCGGATCTTCGCCGCTACCCTTGTGGGCCC
CCCGGCGACGCTTCCTGCTCCGCCCCTAAGTCGGGAAGGTTCCTTGCGGTTCGCGGCGTGCCGGACGTGA
CAAACGGAAGCCGCACGTCTCACTAGTACCCTCGCAGACGGACAGCGCCAGGGAGCAATGGCAGCGCGCC
GACCGCGATGGGCTGTGGCCAATAGCGGCTGCTCAGCAGGGCGCGCCGAGAGCACCG
