[The description below was written by a language model from this plasmid's Addgene catalogue record.]
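Description:
pLKO-STAG2 shRNA 3782 is a lentiviral RNAi plasmid built on the pLKO.1-Puro backbone and designed to knock down human STAG2 (stromal antigen 2, also called SA-2 or SCC3B), a gene encoding a subunit of the cohesin complex. It is maintained in bacteria as a high-copy plasmid under ampicillin selection. The recommended host is a recombination-tolerant strain, which suits lentiviral vectors because their repeated LTR sequences can be unstable. Puromycin resistance allows selection of mammalian cells that have taken up the construct.

The insert is a short hairpin cassette with a sense and an antisense stretch matching the STAG2 transcript, separated by a short loop. Once transcribed, the hairpin is processed by the cellular RNAi machinery into a small interfering RNA that directs degradation of STAG2 mRNA. The record does not give a feature table or name the promoter. In the standard pLKO.1 design, however, the hairpin is driven by a human U6 RNA polymerase III promoter, and the puromycin marker is expressed from a separate promoter. Both sit between lentiviral LTRs along with the packaging signal. The plasmid acts as a transfer vector: supplied with packaging and envelope functions in trans, it yields replication-incompetent particles that integrate the cassette into target cells for stable knockdown.

The associated publication concerns mutational inactivation of STAG2 as a cause of aneuploidy in human cancer. This fits use of the construct to deplete STAG2 in human cell lines and study the effects on chromosome segregation and stability. The "3782" in the name distinguishes this particular hairpin, although the record does not explain the numbering.
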