Addgene plasmid #31979: pLKO-STAG2 shRNA 3782
Depositing lab: Todd Waldman. Depositing organization: Georgetown University. Publication: Mutational inactivation of STAG2 causes aneuploidy in human cancer. Solomon DA, Kim T, Diaz-Martinez LA, Fair J, Elkahloun AG, Harris BT, Toretsky JA, Rosenberg SA, Shukla N, Ladanyi M, Samuels Y, James CD, Yu H, Kim JS, Waldman T. Science. 2011 Aug 19;333(6045):1039-43. 10.1126/science.1203619 PubMed 21852505.
Backbone
  Vector backbone: pLKO.1-Puro
  Vector type: Mammalian Expression, Lentiviral, RNAi
  Selectable markers: Puromycin
Growth in bacteria
  Bacterial resistance: Ampicillin, 100 μg/mL
  Growth temperature: 37°C
  Growth strain: NEB Stable
  Copy number: High Copy
Gene/Insert
  Gene/Insert name: STAG2 (alt names: stromal antigen 2; SA-2)
  gRNA/shRNA sequence: CCACTGATGTCTTACCGAAATCTCGAGATTTCGGTAAGACATCAGTGGT
  Species: H. sapiens (human)
  Entrez Gene: STAG2 (a.k.a. SA-2, SA2, SCC3B, bA517O1.1)
  Cloning method: Ligation Independent Cloning
  Sequencing primers: 5′ LKO.1 5'
Terms and licenses: Academic/Nonprofit Terms; Industry Terms: Not Available to Industry
How to cite: pLKO-STAG2 shRNA 3782 was a gift from Todd Waldman (Addgene plasmid # 31979 ; http://n2t.net/addgene:31979 ; RRID:Addgene_31979)
